>Addgene plasmid #143057 | TFORF0642 | addgene full sequence | sequence record 391515 | Addgene NGS Result
TTAATGTAGTCTTATGCAATACTCTTGTAGTCTTGCAACATGGTAACGATGAGTTAGCAACATGCCTTAC
AAGGAGAGAAAAAGCACCGTGCATGCCGATTGGTGGAAGTAAGGTGGTACGATCGTGCCTTATTAGGAAG
GCAACAGACGGGTCTGACATGGATTGGACGAACCACTGAATTGCCGCATTGCAGAGATATTGTATTTAAG
TGCCTAGCTCGATACATAAACGGGTCTCTCTGGTTAGACCAGATCTGAGCCTGGGAGCTCTCTGGCTAAC
TAGGGAACCCACTGCTTAAGCCTCAATAAAGCTTGCCTTGAGTGCTTCAAGTAGTGTGTGCCCGTCTGTT
GTGTGACTCTGGTAACTAGAGATCCCTCAGACCCTTTTAGTCAGTGTGGAAAATCTCTAGCAGTGGCGCC
CGAACAGGGACTTGAAAGCGAAAGGGAAACCAGAGGAGCTCTCTCGACGCAGGACTCGGCTTGCTGAAGC
GCGCACGGCAAGAGGCGAGGGGCGGCGACTGGTGAGTACGCCAAAAATTTTGACTAGCGGAGGCTAGAAG
GAGAGAGATGGGTGCGAGAGCGTCAGTATTAAGCGGGGGAGAATTAGATCGCGATGGGAAAAAATTCGGT
TAAGGCCAGGGGGAAAGAAAAAATATAAATTAAAACATATAGTATGGGCAAGCAGGGAGCTAGAACGATT
CGCAGTTAATCCTGGCCTGTTAGAAACATCAGAAGGCTGTAGACAAATACTGGGACAGCTACAACCATCC
CTTCAGACAGGATCAGAAGAACTTAGATCATTATATAATACAGTAGCAACCCTCTATTGTGTGCATCAAA
GGATAGAGATAAAAGACACCAAGGAAGCTTTAGACAAGATAGAGGAAGAGCAAAACAAAAGTAAGACCAC
CGCACAGCAAGCGGCCGCTGATCTTCAGACCTGGAGGAGGAGATATGAGGGACAATTGGAGAAGTGAATT
ATATAAATATAAAGTAGTAAAAATTGAACCATTAGGAGTAGCACCCACCAAGGCAAAGAGAAGAGTGGTG
CAGAGAGAAAAAAGAGCAGTGGGAATAGGAGCTTTGTTCCTTGGGTTCTTGGGAGCAGCAGGAAGCACTA
TGGGCGCAGCGTCAATGACGCTGACGGTACAGGCCAGACAATTATTGTCTGGTATAGTGCAGCAGCAGAA
CAATTTGCTGAGGGCTATTGAGGCGCAACAGCATCTGTTGCAACTCACAGTCTGGGGCATCAAGCAGCTC
CAGGCAAGAATCCTGGCTGTGGAAAGATACCTAAAGGATCAACAGCTCCTGGGGATTTGGGGTTGCTCTG
GAAAACTCATTTGCACCACTGCTGTGCCTTGGAATGCTAGTTGGAGTAATAAATCTCTGGAACAGATTTG
GAATCACACGACCTGGATGGAGTGGGACAGAGAAATTAACAATTACACAAGCTTAATACACTCCTTAATT
GAAGAATCGCAAAACCAGCAAGAAAAGAATGAACAAGAATTATTGGAATTAGATAAATGGGCAAGTTTGT
GGAATTGGTTTAACATAACAAATTGGCTGTGGTATATAAAATTATTCATAATGATAGTAGGAGGCTTGGT
AGGTTTAAGAATAGTTTTTGCTGTACTTTCTATAGTGAATAGAGTTAGGCAGGGATATTCACCATTATCG
TTTCAGACCCACCTCCCAACCCCGAGGGGACCCATGCATTGCATCTCAATTAGTCAGCAACCAGGTGTGG
AAAGTCCCCAGGCTCCCCAGCAGGCAGAAGTATGCAAAGCATGCGTCTCAATTAGTCAGCAACCATAGTC
CCGCCCCTAACTCCGCCCATCCCGCCCCTAACTCCGCCCAGTTCCGCCCATTCTCCGCCCCATGGCTGAC
TAATTTTTTTTATTTATGCAGAGGCCGAGGCCGCCTCGGCCTCTGAGCTATTCCAGAAGTAGTGAGGAGG
CTTTTTTGGAGGCCTAGGCTTTTGCAAAAAGCTTTCTAGAGGTACCACCGGAGCTTACCATGACCGAGTA
CAAGCCCACGGTGCGCCTCGCCACCCGCGACGACGTCCCCAGGGCCGTACGCACCCTCGCCGCCGCGTTC
GCCGACTACCCCGCCACGCGCCACACCGTCGATCCGGACCGCCACATCGAGCGGGTCACCGAGCTGCAAG
AACTCTTCCTCACGCGCGTCGGGCTCGACATCGGCAAGGTGTGGGTCGCGGACGACGGCGCCGCCGTGGC
GGTCTGGACCACGCCGGAGAGCGTCGAAGCGGGGGCGGTGTTCGCCGAGATCGGCCCGCGCATGGCCGAG
TTGAGCGGTTCCCGGCTGGCCGCGCAGCAACAGATGGAAGGCCTCCTGGCGCCGCACCGGCCCAAGGAGC
CCGCGTGGTTCCTGGCCACCGTCGGCGTCTCGCCCGACCACCAGGGCAAGGGTCTGGGCAGCGCCGTCGT
GCTCCCCGGAGTGGAGGCGGCCGAGCGCGCCGGGGTGCCCGCCTTCCTGGAGACCTCCGCGCCCCGCAAC
CTCCCCTTCTACGAGCGGCTCGGCTTCACCGTCACCGCCGACGTCGAGGTGCCCGAAGGACCGCGCACCT
GGTGCATGACCCGCAAGCCCGGTGCCAGTTAACGAATTCTAGATCTTGAGACAAATGGCAGTATTCATCC
ACAATTTTAAAAGAAAAGGGGGGATTGGGGGGTACAGTGCAGGGGAAAGAATAGTAGACATAATAGCAAC
AGACATACAAACTAAAGAATTACAAAAACAAATTACAAAAATTCAAAATTTTCGGGTTTATTACAGGGAC
AGCAGAGATCCACTTTGGCGCCGGCTCGAGGCCTGCAGGTGCAAAGATGGATAAAGTTTTAAACAGAGAG
GAATCTTTGCAGCTAATGGACCTTCTAGGTCTTGAAAGGAGTGGGAATTGGCTCCGGTGCCCGTCAGTGG
GCAGAGCGCACATCGCCCACAGTCCCCGAGAAGTTGGGGGGAGGGGTCGGCAATTGAACCGGTGCCTAGA
GAAGGTGGCGCGGGGTAAACTGGGAAAGTGATGTCGTGTACTGGCTCCGCCTTTTTCCCGAGGGTGGGGG
AGAACCGTATATAAGTGCAGTAGTCGCCGTGAACGTTCTTTTTCGCAACGGGTTTGCCGCCAGAACACAG
GTAAGTGCCGTGTGTGGTTCCCGCGGGCCTGGCCTCTTTACGGGTTATGGCCCTTGCGTGCCTTGAATTA
CTTCCACCTGGCTGCAGTACGTGATTCTTGATCCCGAGCTTCGGGTTGGAAGTGGGTGGGAGAGTTCGAG
GCCTTGCGCTTAAGGAGCCCCTTCGCCTCGTGCTTGAGTTGAGGCCTGGCCTGGGCGCTGGGGCCGCCGC
GTGCGAATCTGGTGGCACCTTCGCGCCTGTCTCGCTGCTTTCGATAAGTCTCTAGCCATTTAAAATTTTT
GATGACCTGCTGCGACGCTTTTTTTCTGGCAAGATAGTCTTGTAAATGCGGGCCAAGATCTGCACACTGG
TATTTCGGTTTTTGGGGCCGCGGGCGGCGACGGGGCCCGTGCGTCCCAGCGCACATGTTCGGCGAGGCGG
GGCCTGCGAGCGCGGCCACCGAGAATCGGACGGGGGTAGTCTCAAGCTGGCCGGCCTGCTCTGGTGCCTG
GCCTCGCGCCGCCGTGTATCGCCCCGCCCTGGGCGGCAAGGCTGGCCCGGTCGGCACCAGTTGCGTGAGC
GGAAAGATGGCCGCTTCCCGGCCCTGCTGCAGGGAGCTCAAAATGGAGGACGCGGCGCTCGGGAGAGCGG
GCGGGTGAGTCACCCACACAAAGGAAAAGGGCCTTTCCGTCCTCAGCCGTCGCTTCATGTGACTCCACGG
AGTACCGGGCGCCGTCCAGGCACCTCGATTAGTTCTCGAGCTTTTGGAGTACGTCGTCTTTAGGTTGGGG
GGAGGGGTTTTATGCGATGGAGTTTCCCCACACTGAGTGGGTGGAGACTGAAGTTAGGCCAGCTTGGCAC
TTGATGTAATTCTCCTTGGAATTTGCCCTTTTTGAGTTTGGATCTTGGTTCATTCTCAAGCCTCAGACAG
TGGTTCAAAGTTTTTTTCTTCCATTTCAGGTGTCGTGAGGCTAGCACCGCCACCATGGCCAGTAGGGAAG
ATGAGCTGAGGAACTGTGTGGTATGTGGGGACCAAGCCACAGGCTACCACTTTAATGCGCTGACTTGTGA
GGGCTGCAAGGGTTTCTTCAGGAGAACAGTCAGCAAAAGCATTGGTCCCACCTGCCCCTTTGCTGGAAGC
TGTGAAGTCAGCAAGACTCAGAGGCGCCACTGCCCAGCCTGCAGGTTGCAGAAGTGCTTAGATGCTGGCA
TGAGGAAAGACATGATACTGTCGGCAGAAGCCCTGGCATTGCGGCGAGCAAAGCAGGCCCAGCGGCGGGC
ACAGCAAACACCTGTGCAACTGAGTAAGGAGCAAGAAGAGCTGATCCGGACACTCCTGGGGGCCCACACC
CGCCACATGGGCACCATGTTTGAACAGTTTGTGCAGTTTAGGCCTCCAGCTCATCTGTTCATCCATCACC
AGCCCTTGCCCACCCTGGCCCCTGTGCTGCCTCTGGTCACACACTTCGCAGACATCAACACTTTCATGGT
ACTGCAAGTCATCAAGTTTACTAAGGACCTGCCCGTCTTCCGTTCCCTGCCCATTGAAGACCAGATCTCC
CTTCTCAAGGGAGCAGCTGTGGAAATCTGTCACATCGTACTCAATACCACTTTCTGTCTCCAAACACAAA
ACTTCCTCTGCGGGCCTCTTCGCTACACAATTGAAGATGGAGCCCGTGTGGGGTTCCAGGTAGAGTTTTT
GGAGTTGCTCTTTCACTTCCATGGAACACTACGAAAACTGCAGCTCCAAGAGCCTGAGTATGTGCTCTTG
GCTGCCATGGCCCTCTTCTCTCCTGACCGACCTGGAGTTACCCAGAGAGATGAGATTGATCAGCTGCAAG
AGGAGATGGCACTGACTCTGCAAAGCTACATCAAGGGCCAGCAGCGAAGGCCCCGGGATCGGTTTCTGTA
TGCGAAGTTGCTAGGCCTGCTGGCTGAGCTCCGGAGCATTAATGAGGCCTACGGGTACCAAATCCAGCAC
ATCCAGGGCCTGTCTGCCATGATGCCGCTGCTCCAGGAGATCTGCAGCTAGTAATGAACTAGTCCGTAAC
TTGAAAGTATTTCGATTTCTTGGCTTTATATATCTTGTGGAAAGGACGATCCTAAAGAGGTTGAGTATTG
GTCACGCGTTAAGTCGACAATCAACCTCTGGATTACAAAATTTGTGAAAGATTGACTGGTATTCTTAACT
ATGTTGCTCCTTTTACGCTATGTGGATACGCTGCTTTAATGCCTTTGTATCATGCTATTGCTTCCCGTAT
GGCTTTCATTTTCTCCTCCTTGTATAAATCCTGGTTGCTGTCTCTTTATGAGGAGTTGTGGCCCGTTGTC
AGGCAACGTGGCGTGGTGTGCACTGTGTTTGCTGACGCAACCCCCACTGGTTGGGGCATTGCCACCACCT
GTCAGCTCCTTTCCGGGACTTTCGCTTTCCCCCTCCCTATTGCCACGGCGGAACTCATCGCCGCCTGCCT
TGCCCGCTGCTGGACAGGGGCTCGGCTGTTGGGCACTGACAATTCCGTGGTGTTGTCGGGGAAATCATCG
TCCTTTCCTTGGCTGCTCGCCTGTGTTGCCACCTGGATTCTGCGCGGGACGTCCTTCTGCTACGTCCCTT
CGGCCCTCAATCCAGCGGACCTTCCTTCCCGCGGCCTGCTGCCGGCTCTGCGGCCTCTTCCGCGTCTTCG
CCTTCGCCCTCAGACGAGTCGGATCTCCCTTTGGGCCGCCTCCCCGCGTCGACTTTAAGACCAATGACTT
ACAAGGCAGCTGTAGATCTTAGCCACTTTTTAAAAGAAAAGGGGGGACTGGAAGGGCTAATTCACTCCCA
ACGAAGACAAGATCTGCTTTTTGCTTGTACTGGGTCTCTCTGGTTAGACCAGATCTGAGCCTGGGAGCTC
TCTGGCTAACTAGGGAACCCACTGCTTAAGCCTCAATAAAGCTTGCCTTGAGTGCTTCAAGTAGTGTGTG
CCCGTCTGTTGTGTGACTCTGGTAACTAGAGATCCCTCAGACCCTTTTAGTCAGTGTGGAAAATCTCTAG
CAGTACGTATAGTAGTTCATGTCATCTTATTATTCAGTATTTATAACTTGCAAAGAAATGAATATCAGAG
AGTGAGAGGAACTTGTTTATTGCAGCTTATAATGGTTACAAATAAAGCAATAGCATCACAAATTTCACAA
ATAAAGCATTTTTTTCACTGCATTCTAGTTGTGGTTTGTCCAAACTCATCAATGTATCTTATCATGTCTG
GCTCTAGCTATCCCGCCCCTAACTCCGCCCATCCCGCCCCTAACTCCGCCCAGTTCCGCCCATTCTCCGC
CCCATGGCTGACTAATTTTTTTTATTTATGCAGAGGCCGAGGCCGCCTCGGCCTCTGAGCTATTCCAGAA
GTAGTGAGGAGGCTTTTTTGGAGGCCTAGGGACGTACCCAATTCGCCCTATAGTGAGTCGTATTACGCGC
GCTCACTGGCCGTCGTTTTACAACGTCGTGACTGGGAAAACCCTGGCGTTACCCAACTTAATCGCCTTGC
AGCACATCCCCCTTTCGCCAGCTGGCGTAATAGCGAAGAGGCCCGCACCGATCGCCCTTCCCAACAGTTG
CGCAGCCTGAATGGCGAATGGG
[124 nt withheld, positions 6743-6866]
C
[91 nt withheld, positions 6868-6958]
A
[49 nt withheld, positions 6960-7008]
CCTTTGACGTTGGAGTCCACGTTCTTT
[37 nt withheld, positions 7036-7072]
ACCCTATCTCGGTCTATTCTTTTGATTTATAAGGGATTTTGCCGATTTCGGCCTATTGGTTAAAAAATGA
GCTGATTTAACAAAAATTTAACGCGAATTTTAACAAAATATTAACGCTTACAATTTAGGTGGCACTTTTC
GGGGAAATGTGCGCGGAACCCCTATTTGTTTATTTTTCTAAATACATTCAAATATGTATCCGCTCATGAG
ACAATAACCCTGATAAATGCTTCAATAATATTGAAAAAGGAAGAGTATGAGTATTCAACATTTCCGTGTC
GCCCTTATTCCCTTTTTTGCGGCATTTTGCCTTCCTGTTTTTGCTCACCCAGAAACGCTGGTGAAAGTAA
AAGATGCTGAAGATCAGTTGGGTGCACGAGTGGGTTACATCGAACTGGATCTCAACAGCGGTAAGATCCT
TGAGAGTTTTCGCCCCGAAGAACGTTTTCCAATGATGAGCACTTTTAAAGTTCTGCTATGTGGCGCGGTA
TTATCCCGTATTGACGCCGGGCAAGAGCAACTCGGTCGCCGCATACACTATTCTCAGAATGACTTGGTTG
AGTACTCACCAGTCACAGAAAAGCATCTTACGGATGGCATGACAGTAAGAGAATTATGCAGTGCTGCCAT
AACCATGAGTGATAACACTGCGGCCAACTTACTTCTGACAACGATCGGAGGACCGAAGGAGCTAACCGCT
TTTTTGCACAACATGGGGGATCATGTAACTCGCCTTGATCGTTGGGAACCGGAGCTGAATGAAGCCATAC
CAAACGACGAGCGTGACACCACGATGCCTGTAGCAATGGCAACAACGTTGCGCAAACTATTAACTGGCGA
ACTACTTACTCTAGCTTCCCGGCAACAATTAATAGACTGGATGGAGGCGGATAAAGTTGCAGGACCACTT
CTGCGCTCGGCCCTTCCGGCTGGCTGGTTTATTGCTGATAAATCTGGAGCCGGTGAGCGTGGGTCTCGCG
GTATCATTGCAGCACTGGGGCCAGATGGTAAGCCCTCCCGTATCGTAGTTATCTACACGACGGGGAGTCA
GGCAACTATGGATGAACGAAATAGACAGATCGCTGAGATAGGTGCCTCACTGATTAAGCATTGGTAACTG
TCAGACCAAGTTTACTCATATATACTTTAGATTGATTTAAAACTTCATTTTTAATTTAAAAGGATCTAGG
TGAAGATCCTTTTTGATAATCTCATGACCAAAATCCCTTAACGTGAGTTTTCGTTCCACTGAGCGTCAGA
CCCCGTAGAAAAGATCAAAGGATCTTCTTGAGATCCTTTTTTTCTGCGCGTAATCTGCTGCTTGCAAACA
AAAAAACCACCGCTACCAGCGGTGGTTTGTTTGCCGGATCAAGAGCTACCAACTCTTTTTCCGAAGGTAA
CTGGCTTCAGCAGAGCGCAGATACCAAATACTGTTCTTCTAGTGTAGCCGTAGTTAGGCCACCACTTCAA
GAACTCTGTAGCACCGCCTACATACCTCGCTCTGCTAATCCTGTTACCAGTGGCTGCTGCCAGTGGCGAT
AAGTCGTGTCTTACCGGGTTGGACTCAAGACGATAGTTACCGGATAAGGCGCAGCGGTCGGGCTGAACGG
GGGGTTCGTGCACACAGCCCAGCTTGGAGCGAACGACCTACACCGAACTGAGATACCTACAGCGTGAGCT
ATGAGAAAGCGCCACGCTTCCCGAAGGGAGAAAGGCGGACAGGTATCCGGTAAGCGGCAGGGTCGGAACA
GGAGAGCGCACGAGGGAGCTTCCAGGGGGAAACGCCTGGTATCTTTATAGTCCTGTCGGGTTTCGCCACC
TCTGACTTGAGCGTCGATTTTTGTGATGCTCGTCAGGGGGGCGGAGCCTATGGAAAAACGCCAGCAACGC
GGCCTTTTTACGGTTCCTGGCCTTTTGCTGGCCTTTTGCTCACATGTTCTTTCCTGCGTTATCCCCTGAT
TCTGTGGATAACCGTATTACCGCCTTTGAGTGAGCTGATACCGCTCGCCGCAGCCGAACGACCGAGCGCA
GCGAGTCAGTGAGCGAGGAAGCGGAAGAGCGCCCAATACGCAAACCGCCTCTCCCCGCGCGTTGGCCGAT
TCATTAATGCAGCTGGCACGACAGGTTTCCCGACTGGAAAGCGGGCAGTGAGCGCAACGCAATTAATGTG
AGTTAGCTCACTCATTAGGCACCCCAGGCTTTACACTTTATGCTTCCGGCTCGTATGTTGTGTGGAATTG
TGAGCGGATAACAATTTCACACAGGAAACAGCTATGACCATGATTACGCCAAGCGCGCAATTAACCCTCA
CTAAAGGGAACAAAAGCTGGAGCTGCAAGC
Features (pLannotate 1.2.2; 31 found; start..end, strand, type, name):
      5..231     +  promoter       RSV promoter: Rous sarcoma virus enhancer/promoter
    232..412     +  LTR            5' LTR (truncated): truncated 5' long terminal repeat (LTR) from HIV-1
    459..584     +  misc_feature   HIV-1 Ψ: packaging signal of human immunodeficiency virus type 1
    568..931     +  CDS            HIV-1 gag (fragment): gag protein from human immunodeficiency virus 1; gag
   1077..1310    +  misc_feature   RRE: The Rev response element (RRE) of HIV-1 allows for Rev-dependent mRNA export from the nucleus to the cytoplasm.
   1687..1713    +  CDS            Rev (fragment): human immunodeficiency virus 1 (HIV-1) Rev protein; rev; enhances nuclear export of unspliced and incompletely spliced viral mRNAs
   1720..1743    +  promoter       SV40 promoter (fragment): SV40 early promoter
   1744..1815    +  promoter       SV40 promoter (fragment): SV40 enhancer and early promoter
   1839..1974    +  rep_origin     SV40 ori: SV40 origin of replication
   2020..2616    +  CDS            PuroR (fragment): puromycin N-acetyltransferase; pac from Streptomyces; confers resistance to puromycin
   2665..2782    +  misc_feature   cPPT/CTS: central polypurine tract and central termination sequence of HIV-1
   2847..2913    +  CDS            small t antigen (fragment): SV40 (simian virus 40) small t antigen
   2920..4098    +  promoter       EF-1α promoter: strong constitutive promoter for human elongation factor EF-1α
   4115..5158    +  CDS            NR1I3: NR1I3_HUMAN - Also known as CAR. Experimental evidence at protein level: Swiss-Prot protein existence level 1. Binds and transactivates the retinoic acid response elements that control expression of the retinoic acid receptor beta 2 and alcohol dehydrogenase 3 genes. Transactivates both the phenobarbital responsive element module of the human CYP2B6 gene and the CYP3A4 xenobiotic response element. From Homo sapiens (Human).
   5174..5227    +  promoter       U6 promoter (fragment): RNA polymerase III promoter for human U6 snRNA
   5269..5857    +  misc_feature   WPRE: woodchuck hepatitis virus posttranscriptional regulatory element
   5908..5927    +  misc_feature   cPPT/CTS (fragment): central polypurine tract and central termination sequence of HIV-1
   5929..6162    +  LTR            3' LTR (ΔU3): self-inactivating 3' long terminal repeat (LTR) from HIV-1
   6240..6361    +  polyA_signal   SV40 poly(A) signal: SV40 polyadenylation signal
   6401..6536    +  rep_origin     SV40 ori: SV40 origin of replication
   6557..6575    -  promoter       T7 promoter: promoter for bacteriophage T7 RNA polymerase
   6583..6738    +  CDS            lacZα (fragment): LacZα fragment of β-galactosidase; lacZ fragment
   6743..7171    +  rep_origin     f1 ori (sequence partly withheld): f1 bacteriophage origin of replication; arrow indicates direction of (+) strand synthesis
   7224..7328    +  promoter       AmpR promoter: bla
   7329..8189    +  CDS            AmpR: β-lactamase; bla; confers resistance to ampicillin, carbenicillin, and related antibiotics
   8360..8948    +  rep_origin     ori: high-copy-number ColE1/pMB1/pBR322/pUC origin of replication
   9131..9223    +  CDS            lacI (fragment): lac repressor; lacI; The lac repressor binds to the lac operator to inhibit transcription in E. coli. This inhibition can be relieved by adding lactose or isopropyl-β-D-thiogalactopyranoside (IPTG).
   9236..9257    +  protein_bind   CAP binding site: CAP binding activates transcription in the presence of cAMP. E. coli catabolite activator protein
   9272..9302    +  promoter       lac promoter: promoter for the E. coli lac operon
   9310..9326    +  protein_bind   lac operator: The lac repressor binds to the lac operator to inhibit transcription in E. coli. This inhibition can be relieved by adding lactose or isopropyl-β-D-thiogalactopyranoside (IPTG). lac repressor encoded by lacI
   9371..9389    +  promoter       T3 promoter: promoter for bacteriophage T3 RNA polymerase
