[The description below was written by a language model from this plasmid's Addgene catalogue record and pLannotate feature annotations shown in this document.]
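Description:
TFORF0642 is a lentiviral mammalian expression plasmid built on the pLX_TRC317 backbone and carrying the human nuclear receptor NR1I3 (also known as CAR) as a synthesized open reading frame. It belongs to a barcoded transcription factor ORF collection in which each clone carries a unique 24-bp barcode, so individual factors can be identified by sequencing in pooled overexpression screens such as directed-differentiation experiments. The annotated sequence is 9,412 nt. In bacteria the plasmid replicates from a high-copy ColE1/pUC-type origin and is selected with ampicillin through the β-lactamase gene. An f1 origin and remnants of a lacZα/lac promoter cloning region flanked by T7 and T3 promoters are also present in the backbone. The depositor notes a risk of recombination, which is typical of LTR-containing plasmids.

The transfer cassette follows a third-generation, self-inactivating design. An RSV promoter drives a truncated HIV-1 5' LTR, followed by the Ψ packaging signal with a gag fragment and the Rev response element for Rev-dependent export of the genomic RNA. At the other end sits a ΔU3 3' LTR, which disables LTR promoter activity after integration. Within the provirus, an SV40 early promoter expresses puromycin N-acetyltransferase for selecting transduced cells, and a cPPT/CTS element aids nuclear import of the viral genome. The EF-1α promoter then drives constitutive NR1I3 expression, and a downstream WPRE enhances transcript stability and expression. The barcode is not annotated in the feature table. A short U6 promoter fragment detected between the ORF and the WPRE is probably a partial sequence match rather than a functional Pol III unit. An SV40 polyadenylation signal lies outside the 3' LTR.
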