Addgene plasmid #143057: TFORF0642
Purpose: Lentiviral vector for overexpressing transcription factor ORFs with unique 24-bp barcodes. Barcodes facilitate identification of transcription factors in pooled screens.
Depositing lab: Feng Zhang. Depositing organization: Broad Institute. Publication: A transcription factor atlas of directed differentiation. Joung J, Ma S, Tay T, Geiger-Schuller KR, Kirchgatterer PC, Verdine VK, Guo B, Arias-Garcia MA, Allen WE, Singh A, Kuksenko O, Abudayyeh OO, Gootenberg JS, Fu Z, Macrae RK, Buenrostro JD, Regev A, Zhang F. Cell. 2023 Jan 5;186(1):209-229.e26. doi: 10.1016/j.cell.2022.11.026. PubMed 36608654.
Backbone
  Vector backbone: pLX_TRC317
  Backbone manufacturer: Broad Institute Genetic Perturbation Platform
  Backbone size w/o insert (bp): 8264
  Vector type: Mammalian Expression, Lentiviral
  Selectable markers: Puromycin
Growth in bacteria
  Bacterial resistance: Ampicillin, 100 μg/mL
  Growth temperature: 37°C
  Growth strain: NEB Stable
  Copy number: High Copy
Gene/Insert
  Gene/Insert name: NR1I3
  Species: H. sapiens (human)
  Insert size (bp): 1148
  Entrez Gene: NR1I3 (a.k.a. CAR, CAR1, MB67)
  Promoter: EF1a
  Cloning method: Unknown
  Sequencing primers: 5′ GGGTGGAGACTGAAGTTAGGCCAG; 3′ CACATAGCGTAAAAGGAGCAACATAG
Terms and licenses: Academic/Nonprofit Terms; Industry Terms: Not Available to Industry
Depositor comments: NM_005122,ENST00000367983 . The transcription factor ORF portion of this plasmid was synthesized by Genewiz. Please test multiple small colonies in case of plasmid recombination. To make this collection available in a timely manner, a portion of this collection was not fully sequenced by Addgene. If an Addgene verified full plasmid sequence is not available, please contact us prior to placing an order to request the full sequence.
How to cite: TFORF0642 was a gift from Feng Zhang (Addgene plasmid # 143057 ; http://n2t.net/addgene:143057 ; RRID:Addgene_143057)
