>Addgene plasmid #143057 | TFORF0642 | depositor partial sequence | sequence record 281309 | Insert
ACCGCCACCATGGCCAGTAGGGAAGATGAGCTGAGGAACTGTGTGGTATGTGGGGACCAAGCCACAGGCT
ACCACTTTAATGCGCTGACTTGTGAGGGCTGCAAGGGTTTCTTCAGGAGAACAGTCAGCAAAAGCATTGG
TCCCACCTGCCCCTTTGCTGGAAGCTGTGAAGTCAGCAAGACTCAGAGGCGCCACTGCCCAGCCTGCAGG
TTGCAGAAGTGCTTAGATGCTGGCATGAGGAAAGACATGATACTGTCGGCAGAAGCCCTGGCATTGCGGC
GAGCAAAGCAGGCCCAGCGGCGGGCACAGCAAACACCTGTGCAACTGAGTAAGGAGCAAGAAGAGCTGAT
CCGGACACTCCTGGGGGCCCACACCCGCCACATGGGCACCATGTTTGAACAGTTTGTGCAGTTTAGGCCT
CCAGCTCATCTGTTCATCCATCACCAGCCCTTGCCCACCCTGGCCCCTGTGCTGCCTCTGGTCACACACT
TCGCAGACATCAACACTTTCATGGTACTGCAAGTCATCAAGTTTACTAAGGACCTGCCCGTCTTCCGTTC
CCTGCCCATTGAAGACCAGATCTCCCTTCTCAAGGGAGCAGCTGTGGAAATCTGTCACATCGTACTCAAT
ACCACTTTCTGTCTCCAAACACAAAACTTCCTCTGCGGGCCTCTTCGCTACACAATTGAAGATGGAGCCC
GTGTGGGGTTCCAGGTAGAGTTTTTGGAGTTGCTCTTTCACTTCCATGGAACACTACGAAAACTGCAGCT
CCAAGAGCCTGAGTATGTGCTCTTGGCTGCCATGGCCCTCTTCTCTCCTGACCGACCTGGAGTTACCCAG
AGAGATGAGATTGATCAGCTGCAAGAGGAGATGGCACTGACTCTGCAAAGCTACATCAAGGGCCAGCAGC
GAAGGCCCCGGGATCGGTTTCTGTATGCGAAGTTGCTAGGCCTGCTGGCTGAGCTCCGGAGCATTAATGA
GGCCTACGGGTACCAAATCCAGCACATCCAGGGCCTGTCTGCCATGATGCCGCTGCTCCAGGAGATCTGC
AGCTAGTAATGAACTAGTCCGTAACTTGAAAGTATTTCGATTTCTTGGCTTTATATATCTTGTGGAAAGG
ACGATCCTAAAGAGGTTGAGTATTGGTC
