>Addgene plasmid #143057 | TFORF0642 | depositor partial sequence | sequence record 281310 | Barcode
TCCTAAAGAGGTTGAGTATTGGTC
